>Addgene plasmid #110276 | pCDB368 | addgene full sequence | sequence record 213787 | Addgene NGS Result
GCCTGCCACCATACCCACGCCGAAACAAGCGCTCATGAGCCCGAAGTGGCGAGCCCGATCTTCCCCATCG
GTGATGTCGGCGATATAGGCGCCAGCAACCGCACCTGTGGCGCCGGTGATGCCGGCCACGATGCGTCCGG
CGTAGAGGATCGAGATCGATCTCGATCCCGCGAAATTAATACGACTCACTATAGGGAAATTGTGAGCGGA
TAACAATTCCCCTCTAGAAATAATTTTGTTTAACTTTAAGAAGGAGATATACATATGGGTCACCATCATC
ACCACCATCACCATCACCACGGTAGCGCGGCAATTCAACAAACGTTAGCCAAAATGGGCATCAAAAGCAG
CGATATTCAGCCCGCGCCCGTAGCTGGCATGAAGACAGTTCTGACTAACAGCGGCGTGTTGTACATCACC
GATGATGGTAAACATATCATTCAGGGGCCAATGTATGACGTTAGCGGCACGGCTCCGGTCAATGTCACCA
ATAAGATGCTGTTAAAGCAGTTGAATGCGCTTGAAAAAGAGATGATCGTTTATAAAGCGCCGCAGGAAAA
ACACGTCATCACCGTGTTTACTGATATTACCTGTGGTTACTGCCACAAACTGCATGAGCAAATGGCAGAC
TATAACGCGCTGGGGATCACCGTGCGTTATCTTGCTTTCCCGCGCCAGGGGCTGGACAGCGATGCAGAGA
AAGAAATGAAAGCTATCTGGTGTGCGAAAGATAAAAACAAAGCGTTTGATGATGTGATGGCAGGTAAAAG
CGTCGCACCAGCCAGCTGCGACGTGGATATTGCCGACCATTACGTACTTGGCGTCCAGCTTGGCGTTAGC
GGTACTCCGGCAGTTGTGCTGAGCAATGGCACACTTGTTCCGGGTTACCAGCCGCCGAAAGAGATGAAAG
AATTCCTCGACGAACACCAAAAAATGACCAGCGGTAAAGGTAGCGAAAACCTGTATTTTCAGGCTGAAGA
CTGCGAACGTATCCGTAAAGAACTGGAAAAAAACCCGAACGACGAAATCAAGAAAAAACTGGAGAAGTGC
CAGGCGTAATGACGGCTGCTAACAAAGCCCGAAAGGAAGCTGAGTTGGCTGCTGCCACCGCTGAGCAATA
ACTAGCATAACCCCTTGGGGCCTCTAAACGGGTCTTGAGGGGTTTTTTGCTGAAAGGAGGAACTATATCC
GGATTGGCGAATGGG
[124 nt withheld, positions 1206-1329]
C
[91 nt withheld, positions 1331-1421]
A
[49 nt withheld, positions 1423-1471]
CCTTTGACGTTGGAGTCCACGTTCTTT
[37 nt withheld, positions 1499-1535]
ACCCTATCTCGGTCTATTCTTTTGATTTATAAGGGATTTTGCCGATTTCGGCCTATTGGTTAAAAAATGA
GCTGATTTAACAAAAATTTAACGCGAATTTTAACAAAATATTAACGCTTACAATTTAGGTGGCACTTTTC
GGGGAAATGTGCGCGGAACCCCTATTTGTTTATTTTTCTAAATACATTCAAATATGTATCCGCTCATGAA
TTAATTCTTAGAAAAACTCATCGAGCATCAAATGAAACTGCAATTTATTCATATCAGGATTATCAATACC
ATATTTTTGAAAAAGCCGTTTCTGTAATGAAGGAGAAAACTCACCGAGGCAGTTCCATAGGATGGCAAGA
TCCTGGTATCGGTCTGCGATTCCGACTCGTCCAACATCAATACAACCTATTAATTTCCCCTCGTCAAAAA
TAAGGTTATCAAGTGAGAAATCACCATGAGTGACGACTGAATCCGGTGAGAATGGCAAAAGTTTATGCAT
TTCTTTCCAGACTTGTTCAACAGGCCAGCCATTACGCTCGTCATCAAAATCACTCGCATCAACCAAACCG
TTATTCATTCGTGATTGCGCCTGAGCGAGACGAAATACGCGATCGCTGTTAAAAGGACAATTACAAACAG
GAATCGAATGCAACCGGCGCAGGAACACTGCCAGCGCATCAACAATATTTTCACCTGAATCAGGATATTC
TTCTAATACCTGGAATGCTGTTTTCCCGGGGATCGCAGTGGTGAGTAACCATGCATCATCAGGAGTACGG
ATAAAATGCTTGATGGTCGGAAGAGGCATAAATTCCGTCAGCCAGTTTAGTCTGACCATCTCATCTGTAA
CATCATTGGCAACGCTACCTTTGCCATGTTTCAGAAACAACTCTGGCGCATCGGGCTTCCCATACAATCG
ATAGATTGTCGCACCTGATTGCCCGACATTATCGCGAGCCCATTTATACCCATATAAATCAGCATCCATG
TTGGAATTTAATCGCGGCCTAGAGCAAGACGTTTCCCGTTGAATATGGCTCATAACACCCCTTGTATTAC
TGTTTATGTAAGCAGACAGTTTTATTGTTCATGACCAAAATCCCTTAACGTGAGTTTTCGTTCCACTGAG
CGTCAGACCCCGTAGAAAAGATCAAAGGATCTTCTTGAGATCCTTTTTTTCTGCGCGTAATCTGCTGCTT
GCAAACAAAAAAACCACCGCTACCAGCGGTGGTTTGTTTGCCGGATCAAGAGCTACCAACTCTTTTTCCG
AAGGTAACTGGCTTCAGCAGAGCGCAGATACCAAATACTGTCCTTCTAGTGTAGCCGTAGTTAGGCCACC
ACTTCAAGAACTCTGTAGCACCGCCTACATACCTCGCTCTGCTAATCCTGTTACCAGTGGCTGCTGCCAG
TGGCGATAAGTCGTGTCTTACCGGGTTGGACTCAAGACGATAGTTACCGGATAAGGCGCAGCGGTCGGGC
TGAACGGGGGGTTCGTGCACACAGCCCAGCTTGGAGCGAACGACCTACACCGAACTGAGATACCTACAGC
GTGAGCTATGAGAAAGCGCCACGCTTCCCGAAGGGAGAAAGGCGGACAGGTATCCGGTAAGCGGCAGGGT
CGGAACAGGAGAGCGCACGAGGGAGCTTCCAGGGGGAAACGCCTGGTATCTTTATAGTCCTGTCGGGTTT
CGCCACCTCTGACTTGAGCGTCGATTTTTGTGATGCTCGTCAGGGGGGCGGAGCCTATGGAAAAACGCCA
GCAACGCGGCCTTTTTACGGTTCCTGGCCTTTTGCTGGCCTTTTGCTCACATGTTCTTTCCTGCGTTATC
CCCTGATTCTGTGGATAACCGTATTACCGCCTTTGAGTGAGCTGATACCGCTCGCCGCAGCCGAACGACC
GAGCGCAGCGAGTCAGTGAGCGAGGAAGCGGAAGAGCGCCTGATGCGGTATTTTCTCCTTACGCATCTGT
GCGGTATTTCACACCGCAATGGTGCACTCTCAGTACAATCTGCTCTGATGCCGCATAGTTAAGCCAGTAT
ACACTCCGCTATCGCTACGTGACTGGGTCATGGCTGCGCCCCGACACCCGCCAACACCCGCTGACGCGCC
CTGACGGGCTTGTCTGCTCCCGGCATCCGCTTACAGACAAGCTGTGACCGTCTCCGGGAGCTGCATGTGT
CAGAGGTTTTCACCGTCATCACCGAAACGCGCGAGGCAGCTGCGGTAAAGCTCATCAGCGTGGTCGTGAA
GCGATTCACAGATGTCTGCCTGTTCATCCGCGTCCAGCTCGTTGAGTTTCTCCAGAAGCGTTAATGTCTG
GCTTCTGATAAAGCGGGCCATGTTAAGGGCGGTTTTTTCCTGTTTGGTCACTGATGCCTCCGTGTAAGGG
GGATTTCTGTTCATGGGGGTAATGATACCGATGAAACGAGAGAGGATGCTCACGATACGGGTTACTGATG
ATGAACATGCCCGGTTACTGGAACGTTGTGAGGGTAAACAACTGGCGGTATGGATGCGGCGGGACCAGAG
AAAAATCACTCAGGGTCAATGCCAGCGCTTCGTTAATACAGATGTAGGTGTTCCACAGGGTAGCCAGCAG
CATCCTGCGATGCAGATCCGGAACATAATGGTGCAGGGCGCTGACTTCCGCGTTTCCAGACTTTACGAAA
CACGGAAACCGAAGACCATTCATGTTGTTGCTCAGGTCGCAGACGTTTTGCAGCAGCAGTCGCTTCACGT
TCGCTCGCGTATCGGTGATTCATTCTGCTAACCAGTAAGGCAACCCCGCCAGCCTAGCCGGGTCCTCAAC
GACAGGAGCACGATCATGCGCACCCGTGGGGCCGCCATGCCGGCGATAATGGCCTGCTTCTCGCCGAAAC
GTTTGGTGGCGGGACCAGTGACGAAGGCTTGAGCGAGGGCGTGCAAGATTCCGAATACCGCAAGCGACAG
GCCGATCATCGTCGCGCTCCAGCGAAAGCGGTCCTCGCCGAAAATGACCCAGAGCGCTGCCGGCACCTGT
CCTACGAGTTGCATGATAAAGAAGACAGTCATAAGTGCGGCGACGATAGTCATGCCCCGCGCCCACCGGA
AGGAGCTGACTGGGTTGAAGGCTCTCAAGGGCATCGGTCGAGATCCCGGTGCCTAATGAGTGAGCTAACT
TACATTAATTGCGTTGCGCTCACTGCCCGCTTTCCAGTCGGGAAACCTGTCGTGCCAGCTGCATTAATGA
ATCGGCCAACGCGCGGGGAGAGGCGGTTTGCGTATTGGGCGCCAGGGTGGTTTTTCTTTTCACCAGTGAG
ACGGGCAACAGCTGATTGCCCTTCACCGCCTGGCCCTGAGAGAGTTGCAGCAAGCGGTCCACGCTGGTTT
GCCCCAGCAGGCGAAAATCCTGTTTGATGGTGGTTAACGGCGGGATATAACATGAGCTGTCTTCGGTATC
GTCGTATCCCACTACCGAGATGTCCGCACCAACGCGCAGCCCGGACTCGGTAATGGCGCGCATTGCGCCC
AGCGCCATCTGATCGTTGGCAACCAGCATCGCAGTGGGAACGATGCCCTCATTCAGCATTTGCATGGTTT
GTTGAAAACCGGACATGGCACTCCAGTCGCCTTCCCGTTCCGCTATCGGCTGAATTTGATTGCGAGTGAG
ATATTTATGCCAGCCAGCCAGACGCAGACGCGCCGAGACAGAACTTAATGGGCCCGCTAACAGCGCGATT
TGCTGGTGACCCAATGCGACCAGATGCTCCACGCCCAGTCGCGTACCGTCTTCATGGGAGAAAATAATAC
TGTTGATGGGTGTCTGGTCAGAGACATCAAGAAATAACGCCGGAACATTAGTGCAGGCAGCTTCCACAGC
AATGGCATCCTGGTCATCCAGCGGATAGTTAATGATCAGCCCACTGACGCGTTGCGCGAGAAGATTGTGC
ACCGCCGCTTTACAGGCTTCGACGCCGCTTCGTTCTACCATCGACACCACCACGCTGGCACCCAGTTGAT
CGGCGCGAGATTTAATCGCCGCGACAATTTGCGACGGCGCGTGCAGGGCCAGACTGGAGGTGGCAACGCC
AATCAGCAACGACTGTTTGCCCGCCAGTTGTTGTGCCACGCGGTTGGGAATGTAATTCAGCTCCGCCATC
GCCGCTTCCACTTTTTCCCGCGTTTTCGCAGAAACGTGGCTGGCCTGGTTCACCACGCGGGAAACGGTCT
GATAAGAGACACCGGCATACTCTGCGACATCGTATAACGTTACTGGTTTCACATTCACCACCCTGAATTG
ACTCTCTTCCGGGCGCTATCATGCCATACCGCGAAAGGTTTTGCGCCATTCGATGGTGTCCGGGATCTCG
ACGCTCTCCCTTATGCGACTCCTGCATTAGGAAGCAGCCCAGTAGTAGGTTGAGGCCGTTGAGCACCGCC
GCCGCAAGGAATGGTGCATGCAAGGAGATGGCGCCCAACAGTCCCCCGGCCACGGG
Features (pLannotate 1.2.2; 20 found; start..end, strand, type, name):
    177..195     +  promoter       T7 promoter: promoter for bacteriophage T7 RNA polymerase
    200..216     +  protein_bind   lac operator: The lac repressor binds to the lac operator to inhibit transcription in E. coli. This inhibition can be relieved by adding lactose or isopropyl-β-D-thiogalactopyranoside (IPTG). lac repressor encoded by lacI
    235..257     +  RBS            RBS: efficient ribosome binding site from bacteriophage T7 gene 10 (Olins and Rangwala, 1989)
    283..299     +  CDS            6xHis (fragment): 6xHis affinity tag
    306..948     +  CDS            DsbC (fragment): bacterial periplasmic protein disulfide isomerase; dsbC
    955..973     +  CDS            TEV site (fragment): tobacco etch virus (TEV) protease recognition and cleavage site
   1065..1114    +  CDS            SET1 (fragment): solubility-enhancement tag derived from T7 phage gene 10B
   1122..1169    +  terminator     T7 terminator: transcription terminator for bacteriophage T7 RNA polymerase
   1206..1634    +  rep_origin     f1 ori (sequence partly withheld): f1 bacteriophage origin of replication; arrow indicates direction of (+) strand synthesis
   1687..1744    +  promoter       AmpR promoter (fragment): bla
   1753..2568    -  CDS            KanR: aminoglycoside phosphotransferase; aph(3')-Ia; confers resistance to kanamycin in bacteria or G418 (Geneticin®) in eukaryotes
   2690..3278    +  rep_origin     ori: high-copy-number ColE1/pMB1/pBR322/pUC origin of replication
   3464..3603    -  misc_feature   bom: basis of mobility region from pBR322
   3705..3896    -  CDS            rop: Rop protein, which maintains plasmids at low copy number; rop
   3913..4293    +  CDS            YPB1_ECOLX: Protein predicted: Swiss-Prot protein existence level 4. From Escherichia coli.
   4365..4656    -  CDS            TcR (fragment): tetracycline efflux protein; tet; confers resistance to tetracycline
   4671..4692    -  protein_bind   CAP binding site: CAP binding activates transcription in the presence of cAMP. E. coli catabolite activator protein
   4705..5787    -  CDS            lacI: lac repressor; lacI; The lac repressor binds to the lac operator to inhibit transcription in E. coli. This inhibition can be relieved by adding lactose or isopropyl-β-D-thiogalactopyranoside (IPTG).
   5788..5865    -  promoter       lacI promoter: lacI
   5873..151     -  CDS            TcR (fragment) (across the origin): tetracycline efflux protein; tet; confers resistance to tetracycline
