[The description below was written by a language model from this plasmid's Addgene catalogue record and pLannotate feature annotations shown in this document.]
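Description:
pCDB368 is a bacterial expression plasmid of about 6 kb, built on the pCDB364 backbone, for producing the synthetic peptide gHH_44 in E. coli as a cleavable fusion protein. It is maintained under kanamycin selection through an aminoglycoside phosphotransferase (KanR) gene and replicates from a ColE1/pMB1-type origin. The catalogue lists it as high copy, although the annotation also shows the pBR322-derived bom region and a rop gene, which normally moderates copy number. An f1 phage origin is also present, along with non-functional fragments of a tetracycline resistance gene that are leftovers of the pBR322-type lineage.

Expression is driven by a T7 promoter followed by a lac operator and the strong T7 gene 10 ribosome binding site, with a T7 terminator downstream. A plasmid-borne lacI gene with its own promoter supplies repressor, so transcription is held off until IPTG induction in a host that provides T7 RNA polymerase. The open reading frame begins with a 10-His affinity tag, followed by mature DsbC, the E. coli disulfide isomerase lacking its signal peptide so that it stays in the cytosol, then a TEV protease recognition site. The 84 bp gHH_44 insert, added by Gibson cloning, is not itself annotated but falls between the TEV site and the terminator region. A short match to the SET1 solubility tag just upstream of the terminator is probably backbone-derived T7 sequence rather than a functional fusion.

The associated publication concerns cytosolic expression and structural study of disulfide-rich de novo designed peptides. The arrangement fits that aim, since the fusion can be purified by metal affinity and the peptide released with TEV protease.
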