Addgene plasmid #110276: pCDB368
Purpose: gHH_44 with a N-terminal 10-His DsbC TEV-peptide fusion
Depositing lab: Christopher Bahl. Depositing organization: University of Washington. Publication: Cytosolic expression, solution structures, and molecular dynamics simulation of genetically encodable disulfide-rich de novo designed peptides. Buchko GW, Pulavarti SVSRK, Ovchinnikov V, Shaw EA, Rettie SA, Myler PJ, Karplus M, Szyperski T, Baker D, Bahl CD. Protein Sci. 2018 Aug 26. doi: 10.1002/pro.3453. PubMed 30152054.
Backbone
  Vector backbone: pCDB364
  Backbone size w/o insert (bp): 5919
  Total vector size (bp): 5999
  Vector type: Bacterial Expression
Growth in bacteria
  Bacterial resistance: Kanamycin, 50 μg/mL
  Growth temperature: 37°C
  Growth strain: DH5alpha
  Copy number: High Copy
Gene/Insert
  Gene/Insert name: gHH_44
  Species: Synthetic
  Insert size (bp): 84
  Promoter: T7
  Tag / fusion protein: 10-His (N terminal on backbone); mature DsbC (i.e. no signal peptide) (N terminal on backbone); Tev recognition peptide (N terminal on backbone)
  Cloning method: Gibson Cloning
  Sequencing primers: 5′ AGCAATGGCACACTTG; 3′ GCTAGTTATTGCTCAGCGG
Terms and licenses: Academic/Nonprofit Terms; Industry Terms: Not Available to Industry
How to cite: pCDB368 was a gift from Christopher Bahl (Addgene plasmid # 110276 ; http://n2t.net/addgene:110276 ; RRID:Addgene_110276)
