>Addgene plasmid #110276 | pCDB368 | depositor partial sequence | sequence record 209171 | gHH_44 coding sequence
GCTGAAGACTGCGAACGTATCCGTAAAGAACTGGAAAAAAACCCGAACGACGAAATCAAGAAAAAACTGG
AGAAGTGCCAGGCG
